Addgene plasmid #127619: myc-GABAAR Gamma2
Purpose: N-terminal myc-tagged Gamma2 subunit of GABAAR
Depositing lab: Josef Kittler. Depositing organization: University College London. Publication: Ubiquitin-dependent lysosomal targeting of GABA(A) receptors regulates neuronal inhibition. Arancibia-Carcamo IL, Yuen EY, Muir J, Lumb MJ, Michels G, Saliba RS, Smart TG, Yan Z, Kittler JT, Moss SJ. Proc Natl Acad Sci U S A. 2009 Oct 13;106(41):17552-7. doi: 10.1073/pnas.0905502106. Epub 2009 Oct 6. PubMed 19815531.
Backbone
  Vector backbone: pRK5
  Vector type: Mammalian Expression
Growth in bacteria
  Bacterial resistance: Ampicillin, 100 μg/mL
  Growth temperature: 37°C
  Growth strain: DH5alpha
  Copy number: Unknown
Gene/Insert
  Gene/Insert name: GABA-A receptor subunit gamma-2
  Tag / fusion protein: myc (N terminal on insert)
Terms and licenses: Academic/Nonprofit Terms; Industry Terms: Not Available to Industry
How to cite: myc-GABAAR Gamma2 was a gift from Josef Kittler (Addgene plasmid # 127619 ; http://n2t.net/addgene:127619 ; RRID:Addgene_127619)
