[The description below was written by a language model from this plasmid's Addgene catalogue record and pLannotate feature annotations shown in this document.]
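Description:
myc-GABAAR Gamma2 is a mammalian expression plasmid built on the pRK5 backbone that encodes the gamma-2 subunit of the GABA-A receptor carrying an N-terminal myc epitope tag. The sequenced construct is about 6.3 kb. It is propagated in E. coli through a high-copy ColE1/pUC-type origin and selected with ampicillin via the β-lactamase (AmpR) gene. An M13 phage origin is also present, which can allow single-stranded DNA production. Short remnants of lacZα, lacI, rop and bom, together with a lac promoter/operator, are leftover backbone sequence.

The expression cassette is driven by the human CMV immediate-early enhancer and promoter, whose annotation wraps across the numbering origin of the circular map, followed by a fragment of CMV intron A and an SP6 promoter that could support in vitro transcription. The annotated coding region matches mouse Gabrg2, although the catalogue entry itself does not state a species. Just upstream of it, the annotation software flags a short fragment resembling an immunoglobulin heavy-chain signal sequence. The myc tag is not annotated separately, so its exact position relative to the signal peptide cannot be read from the table. An SV40 polyadenylation signal terminates the transcript. A downstream SV40 enhancer/early promoter region is present, but no mammalian selection marker is annotated after it, so the plasmid appears suited to transient transfection.

The gamma-2 subunit is a component of heteropentameric GABA-gated chloride channels and contributes to the formation of inhibitory synapses. The epitope-tagged version allows antibody detection of the subunit in transfected cells, and the associated publication concerns ubiquitin-dependent lysosomal targeting of GABA-A receptors and its effect on neuronal inhibition.
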