Features (pLannotate 1.2.2; 21 found; start..end, strand, type, name):
      1..204     +  promoter       CMV promoter: human cytomegalovirus (CMV) immediate early promoter
    340..383     +  intron         CMV intron (fragment): modified intron A from human cytomegalovirus
    435..453     +  promoter       SP6 promoter: promoter for bacteriophage SP6 RNA polymerase
    457..494     +  CDS            IgH signal sequence (fragment): signal sequence from the mouse immunoglobulin heavy chain variable region
    536..2143    +  CDS            Gabrg2: GBRG2_MOUSE - Experimental evidence at protein level: Swiss-Prot protein existence level 1. Ligand-gated chloride channel which is a component of the heteropentameric receptor for GABA, the major inhibitory neurotransmitter in the brain (PubMed:27129275). Plays an important role in the formation of functional inhibitory GABAergic synapses in addition to mediating synaptic inhibition as a GABA-gated ion channel (PubMed:27129275). The gamma2 subunit is necessary but not sufficient for a rapid formation of active synaptic contacts and the synaptogenic effect of this subunit is influenced by the t
   2147..2170    +  misc_feature   MCS (fragment): pUC18/19 multiple cloning site
   2191..2325    +  polyA_signal   SV40 poly(A) signal: SV40 polyadenylation signal
   2394..2751    +  promoter       SV40 promoter: SV40 enhancer and early promoter
   2770..2924    +  CDS            lacZα (fragment): LacZα fragment of β-galactosidase; lacZ fragment
   2930..2981    -  misc_feature   bom (fragment): basis of mobility region from pBR322
   3000..3380    +  rep_origin     M13 ori (sequence partly withheld): M13 bacteriophage origin of replication; arrow indicates direction of (+) strand synthesis
   3456..3505    -  misc_feature   bom (fragment): basis of mobility region from pBR322
   3607..3642    -  CDS            rop (fragment): Rop protein, which maintains plasmids at low copy number; rop
   3737..3841    +  promoter       AmpR promoter: bla
   3842..4702    +  CDS            AmpR: β-lactamase; bla; confers resistance to ampicillin, carbenicillin, and related antibiotics
   4873..5461    +  rep_origin     ori: high-copy-number ColE1/pMB1/pBR322/pUC origin of replication
   5644..5736    +  CDS            lacI (fragment): lac repressor; lacI; The lac repressor binds to the lac operator to inhibit transcription in E. coli. This inhibition can be relieved by adding lactose or isopropyl-β-D-thiogalactopyranoside (IPTG).
   5749..5770    +  protein_bind   CAP binding site: CAP binding activates transcription in the presence of cAMP. E. coli catabolite activator protein
   5785..5815    +  promoter       lac promoter: promoter for the E. coli lac operon
   5823..5839    +  protein_bind   lac operator: The lac repressor binds to the lac operator to inhibit transcription in E. coli. This inhibition can be relieved by adding lactose or isopropyl-β-D-thiogalactopyranoside (IPTG). lac repressor encoded by lacI
   5892..6271    +  enhancer       CMV enhancer: human cytomegalovirus immediate early enhancer
>Addgene plasmid #127619 | myc-GABAAR Gamma2 | addgene full sequence | sequence record 272527 | Addgene NGS Result
GTGATGCGGTTTTGGCAGTACATCAATGGGCGTGGATAGCGGTTTGACTCACGGGGATTTCCAAGTCTCC
ACCCCATTGACGTCAATGGGAGTTTGTTTTGGCACCAAAATCAACGGGACTTTCCAAAATGTCGTAACAA
CTCCGCCCCATTGACGCAAATGGGCGGTAGGCGTGTACGGTGGGAGGTCTATATAAGCAGAGCTCGTTTA
GTGAACCGTCAGATCGCCTGGAGACGCCATCCACGCTGTTTTGACCTCCATAGAAGACACCGGGACCGAT
CCAGCCTCCGCGGCCGGGAACGGTGCATTGGAACGCGGATTCCCCGTGCCAAGAGTGACGTAAGTACCGC
CTATAGAGTCTATAGGCCCACCCCCTTGGCTTCGTTAGAACGCGGCTACAATTAATACATAACCTTATGT
ATCATACACATACGATTTAGGTGACACTATAGAATAACATCCACTTTGCCTTTCTCTCCACAGGTGTCCA
CTCCCAGGTCCAACTGCACCTCGGTTCTATCGATTGAATTCCGCCATGAGTTCGCCAAATACATGGAGCA
TTGGAAGCTCAGTCTACTCTCCTGTATTTTCACAGAAAATGACGCTGTGGATTCTGCTCCTGCTATCGCT
CTACCCAGGCTTCACAAGCCAAAAGTCAGATCTCGAGGAACAAAAACTAATATCAGAAGAAGACCTAGAA
CAAAAACTAATATCAGAAGAAGACCTAGAACAAAAACTAATATCAGAAGAAGACCTAGAACAAAAACTAA
TATCAGAAGAAGACCTAGAACAAAAACTAATATCAGAAGAAGACCTAGAACAAAAACTAATATCAGAAGA
AGACCTAGATGACTATGAAGATTACACTTCTAATAAAACATGGGTGTTGACTCCAAAAGTTCCAGAGGGT
GATGTCACTGTCATCTTAAACAACCTGCTGGAAGGCTATGACAACAAACTTCGACCTGACATCGGAGTGA
AACCAACATTAATTCATACAGATATGTATGTGAACAGCATTGGTCCAGTGAATGCTATCAATATGGAATA
TACAATTGATATTTTTTTTGCCCAAACCTGGTATGACAGACGTTTGAAATTTAACAGTACCATTAAAGTT
CTCCGGTTGAATAGCAATATGGTGGGGAAAATCTGGATTCCAGACACTTTCTTCAGGAACTCCAAAAAGG
CTGATGCTCACTGGATCACCACTCCCAACAGGATGCTGAGAATTTGGAATGATGGTCGAGTTCTCTACAC
CTTAAGGCTAACAATTGATGCTGAGTGCCAGTTGCAATTACACAACTTCCCAATGGATGAACACTCCTGC
CCCCTGGAGTTCTCCAGTTATGGATATCCTCGTGAAGAAATTGTTTATCAATGGAAGCGCAGTTCTGTTG
AAGTGGGTGACACAAGATCATGGAGGCTGTATCAATTTTCCTTTGTTGGATTGAGGAATACAACTGAAGT
AGTGAAGACAACTTCTGGTGACTATGTGGTGATGTCTGTGTACTTCGATCTGAGCAGAAGAATGGGCTAC
TTCACCATCCAGACTTACATTCCCTGCACACTCATCGTGGTCCTGTCCTGGGTGTCCTTCTGGATCAATA
AGGATGCTGTTCCTGCCAGAACATCTTTAGGAATCACTACTGTCCTGACCATGACAACTTTAAGCACCAT
AGCCAGAAAATCTCTGCCCAAGGTCTCCTATGTCACAGCAATGGATCTCTTTGTATCTGTTTGCTTCATC
TTTGTGTTTTCTGCTTTGGTGGAGTATGGCACCCTGCATTATTTTGTCAGCAACCGGAAGCCAAGCAAGG
ATAAAGACAAAAAGAAGAAAAACCCTCTTCTTCGGATGTTTTCCTTCAAGGCCCCTACCATTGATATTCG
TCCCAGATCAGCAACCATTCAAATGAACAATGCCACACACCTTCAAGAGAGGGATGAAGAATATGGCTAT
GAGTGTTTGGATGGCAAGGACTGTGCCAGTTTCTTCTGCTGTTTTGAAGATTGCCGAACAGGAGCCTGGA
GACATGGGAGGATACATATTCGCATTGCCAAAATGGACTCCTATGCTCGGATCTTCTTCCCTACCGCCTT
TTGCTTGTTCAATCTTGTTTACTGGGTCTCCTATCTTTATCTGTAAGGATCCTCTAGAGTCGACCTGCAG
AAGCTTGGCCGCCATGGCCCAACTTGTTTATTGCAGCTTATAATGGTTACAAATAAAGCAATAGCATCAC
AAATTTCACAAATAAAGCATTTTTTTCACTGCATTCTAGTTGTGGTTTGTCCAAACTCATCAATGTATCT
TATCATGTCTGGATCGGGAATTAATTCGGCGCAGCACCATGGCCTGAAATAACCTCTGAAAGAGGAACTT
GGTTAGGTACCTTCTGAGGCGGAAAGAACCAGCTGTGGAATGTGTGTCAGTTAGGGTGTGGAAAGTCCCC
AGGCTCCCCAGCAGGCAGAAGTATGCAAAGCATGCATCTCAATTAGTCAGCAACCAGGTGTGGAAAGTCC
CCAGGCTCCCCAGCAGGCAGAAGTATGCAAAGCATGCATCTCAATTAGTCAGCAACCATAGTCCCGCCCC
TAACTCCGCCCATCCCGCCCCTAACTCCGCCCAGTTCCGCCCATTCTCCGCCCCATGGCTGACTAATTTT
TTTTATTTATGCAGAGGCCGAGGCCGCCTCGGCCTCTGAGCTATTCCAGAAGTAGTGAGGAGGCTTTTTT
GGAGGCCTAGGCTTTTGCAAAAAGCTGTTAACAGCTTGGCACTGGCCGTCGTTTTACAACGTCGTGACTG
GGAAAACCCTGGCGTTACCCAACTTAATCGCCTTGCAGCACATCCCCCTTTCGCCAGCTGGCGTAATAGC
GAAGAGGCCCGCACCGATCGCCCTTCCCAACAGTTGCGCAGCCTGAATGGCGAATGGCGCCTGATGCGGT
ATTTTCTCCTTACGCATCTGTGCGGTATTTCACACCGCATA
[142 nt withheld, positions 2982-3123]
C
[141 nt withheld, positions 3125-3265]
CCTTTGACGTTGGAGTCCACGTTCTTT
[37 nt withheld, positions 3293-3329]
ACCCTATCTCGGGCTATTCTTTTGATTTATAAGGGATTTTGCCGATTTCGGCCTATTGGTTAAAAAATGA
GCTGATTTAACAAAAATTTAACGCGAATTTTAACAAAATATTAACGTTTACAATTTTATGGTGCACTCTC
AGTACAATCTGCTCTGATGCCGCATAGTTAAGCCAGCCCCGACACCCGCCAACACCCGCTGACGCGCCCT
GACGGGCTTGTCTGCTCCCGGCATCCGCTTACAGACAAGCTGTGACCGTCTCCGGGAGCTGCATGTGTCA
GAGGTTTTCACCGTCATCACCGAAACGCGCGAGACGAAAGGGCCTCGTGATACGCCTATTTTTATAGGTT
AATGTCATGATAATAATGGTTTCTTAGACGTCAGGTGGCACTTTTCGGGGAAATGTGCGCGGAACCCCTA
TTTGTTTATTTTTCTAAATACATTCAAATATGTATCCGCTCATGAGACAATAACCCTGATAAATGCTTCA
ATAATATTGAAAAAGGAAGAGTATGAGTATTCAACATTTCCGTGTCGCCCTTATTCCCTTTTTTGCGGCA
TTTTGCCTTCCTGTTTTTGCTCACCCAGAAACGCTGGTGAAAGTAAAAGATGCTGAAGATCAGTTGGGTG
CACGAGTGGGTTACATCGAACTGGATCTCAACAGCGGTAAGATCCTTGAGAGTTTTCGCCCCGAAGAACG
TTTTCCAATGATGAGCACTTTTAAAGTTCTGCTATGTGGCGCGGTATTATCCCGTATTGACGCCGGGCAA
GAGCAACTCGGTCGCCGCATACACTATTCTCAGAATGACTTGGTTGAGTACTCACCAGTCACAGAAAAGC
ATCTTACGGATGGCATGACAGTAAGAGAATTATGCAGTGCTGCCATAACCATGAGTGATAACACTGCGGC
CAACTTACTTCTGACAACGATCGGAGGACCGAAGGAGCTAACCGCTTTTTTGCACAACATGGGGGATCAT
GTAACTCGCCTTGATCGTTGGGAACCGGAGCTGAATGAAGCCATACCAAACGACGAGCGTGACACCACGA
TGCCTGTAGCAATGGCAACAACGTTGCGCAAACTATTAACTGGCGAACTACTTACTCTAGCTTCCCGGCA
ACAATTAATAGACTGGATGGAGGCGGATAAAGTTGCAGGACCACTTCTGCGCTCGGCCCTTCCGGCTGGC
TGGTTTATTGCTGATAAATCTGGAGCCGGTGAGCGTGGGTCTCGCGGTATCATTGCAGCACTGGGGCCAG
ATGGTAAGCCCTCCCGTATCGTAGTTATCTACACGACGGGGAGTCAGGCAACTATGGATGAACGAAATAG
ACAGATCGCTGAGATAGGTGCCTCACTGATTAAGCATTGGTAACTGTCAGACCAAGTTTACTCATATATA
CTTTAGATTGATTTAAAACTTCATTTTTAATTTAAAAGGATCTAGGTGAAGATCCTTTTTGATAATCTCA
TGACCAAAATCCCTTAACGTGAGTTTTCGTTCCACTGAGCGTCAGACCCCGTAGAAAAGATCAAAGGATC
TTCTTGAGATCCTTTTTTTCTGCGCGTAATCTGCTGCTTGCAAACAAAAAAACCACCGCTACCAGCGGTG
GTTTGTTTGCCGGATCAAGAGCTACCAACTCTTTTTCCGAAGGTAACTGGCTTCAGCAGAGCGCAGATAC
CAAATACTGTTCTTCTAGTGTAGCCGTAGTTAGGCCACCACTTCAAGAACTCTGTAGCACCGCCTACATA
CCTCGCTCTGCTAATCCTGTTACCAGTGGCTGCTGCCAGTGGCGATAAGTCGTGTCTTACCGGGTTGGAC
TCAAGACGATAGTTACCGGATAAGGCGCAGCGGTCGGGCTGAACGGGGGGTTCGTGCACACAGCCCAGCT
TGGAGCGAACGACCTACACCGAACTGAGATACCTACAGCGTGAGCTATGAGAAAGCGCCACGCTTCCCGA
AGGGAGAAAGGCGGACAGGTATCCGGTAAGCGGCAGGGTCGGAACAGGAGAGCGCACGAGGGAGCTTCCA
GGGGGAAACGCCTGGTATCTTTATAGTCCTGTCGGGTTTCGCCACCTCTGACTTGAGCGTCGATTTTTGT
GATGCTCGTCAGGGGGGCGGAGCCTATGGAAAAACGCCAGCAACGCGGCCTTTTTACGGTTCCTGGCCTT
TTGCTGGCCTTTTGCTCACATGTTCTTTCCTGCGTTATCCCCTGATTCTGTGGATAACCGTATTACCGCC
TTTGAGTGAGCTGATACCGCTCGCCGCAGCCGAACGACCGAGCGCAGCGAGTCAGTGAGCGAGGAAGCGG
AAGAGCGCCCAATACGCAAACCGCCTCTCCCCGCGCGTTGGCCGATTCATTAATGCAGCTGGCACGACAG
GTTTCCCGACTGGAAAGCGGGCAGTGAGCGCAACGCAATTAATGTGAGTTAGCTCACTCATTAGGCACCC
CAGGCTTTACACTTTATGCTTCCGGCTCGTATGTTGTGTGGAATTGTGAGCGGATAACAATTTCACACAG
GAAACAGCTATGACATGATTACGAATTAATTCGAGCTCGCCCGACATTGATTATTGACTAGTTATTAATA
GTAATCAATTACGGGGTCATTAGTTCATAGCCCATATATGGAGTTCCGCGTTACATAACTTACGGTAAAT
GGCCCGCCTGGCTGACCGCCCAACGACCCCCGCCCATTGACGTCAATAATGACGTATGTTCCCATAGTAA
CGCCAATAGGGACTTTCCATTGACGTCAATGGGTGGAGTATTTACGGTAAACTGCCCACTTGGCAGTACA
TCAAGTGTATCATATGCCAAGTACGCCCCCTATTGACGTCAATGACGGTAAATGGCCCGCCTGGCATTAT
GCCCAGTACATGACCTTATGGGACTTTCCTACTTGGCAGTACATCTACGTATTAGTCATCGCTATTACCA
TG
